>Addgene plasmid #62068 | pET28A-p53 (1-73) (P27A) | addgene partial sequence | sequence record 103163 | T7 5'-TAATACGACTCACTATAGGG-3'
CTTTAAGAAGGAGATATACCATGGGCAGCAGCCATCATCATCATCATCACAGCAGCGGCCTGGTGCCGCG
CGGCAGCCATATGATGGAGGAGCCGCAGTCAGATCCTAGCGTCGAGCCCCCTCTGAGTCAGGAAACATTT
TCAGACCTATGGAAACTACTTGCTGAAAACAACGTTCTGTCCCCCTTGCCGTCCCAAGCAATGGATGATT
TGATGCTGTCCCCGGACGATATTGAACAATGGTTCACTGAAGACCCAGGTCCAGATGAAGCTCCCAGAAT
GCCAGAGGCTGCTCCCCGCGTGTGACTCGAGCACCACCACCACCACCACTGAGATCCGGCTGCTAACAAA
GCCCGAAAGGAAGCTGAGTTGGCTGCTGCCACCGCTGAGCAATAACTAGCATAACCCCTTGGGGCCTCTA
AACGGGTCTTGAGGGGTTTTTTGCTGAAAGGAGGAACTATATCCGGATTGGCGAATGGG
[124 nt withheld, positions 480-603]
C
[78 nt withheld, positions 605-682]
