>Addgene plasmid #62068 | pET28A-p53 (1-73) (P27A) | addgene partial sequence | sequence record 103166 | T7term 5'-GCTAGTTATTGCTCAGCGG-3'
TTAGCAGCCGGATCTCAGTGGTGGTGGTGGTGGTGCTCGAGTCACACGCGGGGTAGCAGCCTCTGGCATT
CTGGGAGCTTCATCTGGACCTGGGTCTTCAGTGAACCATTGTTCAATATCGTCCGGGGACAGCATCAAAT
CATCCATTGCTTGGGACGGCAAGGGGGACAGAACGTTGTTTTCAGCAAGTAGTTTCCATAGGTCTGAAAA
TGTTTCCTGACTCAGAGGGGGCTCGACGCTAGGATCTGACTGCGGCTCCTCCATCATATGGCTGCCGCGC
GGCACCAGGCCGCTGCTGTGATGATGATGATGATGGCTGCTGCCCATGGTATATCTCCTTCTTAAAGTTA
AACAAAATTATTTCTAGAGGGGAATTGTTATCCGCTCACAATTCCCCTATAGTGAGTCGTATTAATTTCG
CGGGATCGAGATCTCGATCCTCTACGCCGGACGCATCGTGGCCGGCATCACCGGCGCCACAGGTGCGGTT
GCTGGCGCCTATATCGCCGACATCACCGATGGGGAAGATCGGGCTCGCCACTTCGGGCTCATGAGCGCTT
GTTTCGGCGTGGGTATGGTGGCAGGCCCCGTGGCCGGGGGACTGTTGGGCGCCATCTCCTTGCATGCACC
ATTCCTTGCGGCGGCGGTGCTCAACGGCCTCAACCTACTACTGGGCTGCTTCCTAATGCAGGAGTCGCAT
AAGGGAGAGCGTCGAGATCCCGGACACCATCGAATGGCGCAAAACCTTTCGCGGTATGGCATGATAGCGC
CCGGAAGAGAGTCAATTCAGGGTGGTGAATGTGAAACCAGTAACGTTATACGATGTCGCAGAGTATGCCG
GTGTCTCTTATCAGACCG
