[The description below was written by a language model from this plasmid's Addgene catalogue record.]
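Description:
pET28A-p53 (1-73) (P27A) is a bacterial expression plasmid built on the Novagen pET28A backbone for producing a fragment of human p53 (TP53) in E. coli. It is selected with kanamycin and is listed as low copy. No feature table is provided, so details of the origin of replication and other backbone elements are not recorded here beyond what the pET28A name implies. The total size is given as about 5.9 kb, with a 219 bp insert cloned between the NdeI and XhoI sites, both of which remain intact.

The insert encodes residues 1-73 of p53, which covers the N-terminal transactivation domain (TAD), and carries a proline-to-alanine substitution at position 27. Transcription is driven by the T7 promoter, so expression requires a host that supplies T7 RNA polymerase, whereas a standard cloning strain such as the listed DH5alpha serves only for propagation. The backbone contributes an N-terminal His tag for metal-affinity purification. The depositor notes a thrombin cleavage site, which in this vector design allows the tag to be removed from the purified fragment.

The stated purpose is simply expression of this mutant fragment in E. coli. The associated publication concerns how disorder and residual helicity in p53 affect Mdm2 binding affinity and cellular signalling. This suggests that the recombinant P27A TAD is intended for biophysical and binding studies against the wild-type domain, although the record does not describe specific experiments.
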