Addgene plasmid #62068: pET28A-p53 (1-73) (P27A)
Purpose: Expression of human p53 (1-73) (P27A) in e. coli
Depositing lab: Gary Daughdrill. Depositing organization: University of South Florida. Publication: Disorder and residual helicity alter p53-Mdm2 binding affinity and signaling in cells. Borcherds W, Theillet FX, Katzer A, Finzel A, Mishall KM, Powell AT, Wu H, Manieri W, Dieterich C, Selenko P, Loewer A, Daughdrill GW. Nat Chem Biol. 2014 Dec;10(12):1000-2. doi: 10.1038/nchembio.1668. Epub 2014 Nov 2. PubMed 25362358.
Backbone
  Vector backbone: pET28A
  Backbone manufacturer: Novagen
  Backbone size w/o insert (bp): 5639
  Total vector size (bp): 5900
  Vector type: Bacterial Expression
Growth in bacteria
  Bacterial resistance: Kanamycin, 50 μg/mL
  Growth temperature: 37°C
  Growth strain: DH5alpha
  Copy number: Low Copy
Gene/Insert
  Gene/Insert name: p53 (alt name: p53 (1-73) P27A)
  Species: H. sapiens (human)
  Insert size (bp): 219
  Mutation: Contains TAD residues 1-73; P27A
  Entrez Gene: TP53 (a.k.a. BCC7, BMFS5, LFS1, P53, TRP53)
  Promoter: T7
  Tag / fusion protein: His (N terminal on backbone)
  Cloning method: Restriction Enzyme; 5′ cloning site NdeI (not destroyed); 3′ cloning site XhoI (not destroyed)
  Sequencing primers: 5′ T7; 3′ T7 term
Terms and licenses: Academic/Nonprofit Terms; Industry Terms: Not Available to Industry
Depositor comments: Includes a thrombin cleavage site
How to cite: pET28A-p53 (1-73) (P27A) was a gift from Gary Daughdrill (Addgene plasmid # 62068 ; http://n2t.net/addgene:62068 ; RRID:Addgene_62068)
